Addgene plasmid #172852: pCS2-xFAM3b.L-HA
Purpose: mRNA synthesis for injection into embryos
Depositing lab: Edward De Robertis. Depositing organization: University of California, Los Angeles (UCLA). Publication: Bighead is a Wnt antagonist secreted by the Xenopus Spemann organizer that promotes Lrp6 endocytosis. Ding Y, Colozza G, Sosa EA, Moriyama Y, Rundle S, Salwinski L, De Robertis EM. Proc Natl Acad Sci U S A. 2018 Sep 25;115(39):E9135-E9144. doi: 10.1073/pnas.1812117115. Epub 2018 Sep 12. PubMed 30209221.
Backbone
  Vector backbone: pCS2
  Vector type: Mammalian Expression
Growth in bacteria
  Bacterial resistance: Ampicillin, 100 μg/mL
  Growth temperature: 37°C
  Growth strain: DH5alpha
  Copy number: Unknown
Gene/Insert
  Gene/Insert name: xFAM3B.L
  Species: X. laevis (frog)
  Insert size (bp): 3445
  GenBank ID: XM_018245889
  Entrez Gene: fam3b.L (a.k.a. XELAEV_18011419mg)
  Tag / fusion protein: HA (C terminal on backbone)
Terms and licenses: Academic/Nonprofit Terms; Industry Terms: Not Available to Industry
How to cite: pCS2-xFAM3b.L-HA was a gift from Edward De Robertis (Addgene plasmid # 172852 ; http://n2t.net/addgene:172852 ; RRID:Addgene_172852)
