[The description below was written by a language model from this plasmid's Addgene catalogue record and pLannotate feature annotations shown in this document.]
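Description:
pCS2-xFAM3b.L-HA is a pCS2-based expression plasmid carrying the Xenopus laevis fam3b.L coding sequence, intended mainly as a template for synthesising mRNA to inject into embryos. It is maintained in E. coli through a high-copy ColE1/pUC-type origin and selected with ampicillin via the β-lactamase gene. An f1 phage origin and remnants of the lac region (lacZα and lacI fragments, lac promoter and operator, CAP site) are also present as backbone carry-over.

The insert sits in the usual pCS2 arrangement. A simian cytomegalovirus IE94 enhancer/promoter, annotated across the sequence origin, is followed by an SP6 promoter, then the open reading frame, then an SV40 polyadenylation signal. The SP6 promoter allows in vitro run-off transcription of sense mRNA that includes the SV40 poly(A) region, while the CMV IE94 promoter permits direct expression after transfection into vertebrate cells or DNA injection. T7 (partial) and T3 promoters lie downstream in the opposite orientation and could in principle drive antisense transcripts.

The annotation software labelled the roughly 690 bp coding region by its similarity to human FAM3B, but the catalogue identifies it as the frog L homeolog. The catalogue lists a C-terminal HA epitope tag supplied by the backbone, useful for detecting the protein by immunoblot or immunostaining, although the tag is not separately annotated in the feature table. The recorded insert size of 3,445 bp does not fit the 4,817 nt full sequence and the annotated coding region, so it may describe the reference transcript rather than the cloned fragment. The associated study concerns secreted Wnt antagonism in the Xenopus Spemann organizer, which fits use in embryo overexpression experiments.
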