Features (pLannotate 1.2.2; 15 found; start..end, strand, type, name):
    372..390     +  promoter       SP6 promoter: promoter for bacteriophage SP6 RNA polymerase
    444..1136    +  CDS            FAM3B: FAM3B_HUMAN - Also known as C21orf11, C21orf76. Experimental evidence at protein level: Swiss-Prot protein existence level 1. Induces apoptosis of alpha and beta cells in a dose- and time-dependent manner. From Homo sapiens (Human).
   1184..1201    -  promoter       T7 promoter (fragment): promoter for bacteriophage T7 RNA polymerase
   1206..1340    -  polyA_signal   SV40 poly(A) signal: SV40 polyadenylation signal
   1453..1471    -  promoter       T3 promoter: promoter for bacteriophage T3 RNA polymerase
   1516..1532    -  protein_bind   lac operator: The lac repressor binds to the lac operator to inhibit transcription in E. coli. This inhibition can be relieved by adding lactose or isopropyl-β-D-thiogalactopyranoside (IPTG). lac repressor encoded by lacI
   1540..1570    -  promoter       lac promoter: promoter for the E. coli lac operon
   1585..1606    -  protein_bind   CAP binding site: CAP binding activates transcription in the presence of cAMP. E. coli catabolite activator protein
   1619..1711    -  CDS            lacI (fragment): lac repressor; lacI; The lac repressor binds to the lac operator to inhibit transcription in E. coli. This inhibition can be relieved by adding lactose or isopropyl-β-D-thiogalactopyranoside (IPTG).
   1894..2482    -  rep_origin     ori: high-copy-number ColE1/pMB1/pBR322/pUC origin of replication
   2653..3513    -  CDS            AmpR: β-lactamase; bla; confers resistance to ampicillin, carbenicillin, and related antibiotics
   3514..3618    -  promoter       AmpR promoter: bla
   3671..4099    -  rep_origin     f1 ori (sequence partly withheld): f1 bacteriophage origin of replication; arrow indicates direction of (+) strand synthesis
   4104..4170    -  CDS            lacZα (fragment): LacZα fragment of β-galactosidase; lacZ fragment
   4177..337     +  promoter       CMV IE94 promoter (across the origin): enhancer/promoter region of simian cytomegalovirus major immediate early transcription unit IE94
>Addgene plasmid #172852 | pCS2-xFAM3b.L-HA | addgene full sequence | sequence record 339212 | Addgene NGS Result
CACCCACCATTGACGTCAATGGGATGGCTCATTGCCCATTCATATCCGTTCTCACGCCCCCTATTGACGT
CAATGACGGTAAATGGCCCACTTGGCAGTACATCAATATCTATTAATAGTAACTTGGCAAGTACATTACT
ATTGGAAGTACGCCAGGGTACATTGGCAGTACTCCCATTGACGTCAATGGCGGTAAATGGCCCGCGATGG
CTGCCAAGTACATCCCCATTGACGTCAATGGGGAGGGGCAATGACGCAAATGGGCGTTCCATTGACGTAA
ATGGGCGGTAGGCGTGCCTAATGGGAGGTCTATATAAGCAATGCTCGTTTAGGGAACCGCCATTCTGCCT
GGGGACGTCGGAGCAAGCTTGATTTAGGTGACACTATAGAATACAAGCTACTTGTTCTTTTTGCAGGATC
CCATCGATACCATGGTCAACTTCAGGTTCCTGTCGAGCAACTCCGTGAGGGTGGTGGGCCTGCTATTTGC
CTCTGTGTGTGCCTGGTACATGGGATACCTGTTTGCAGAGGTATTGCCAGAAGAACCCTGGCAGTCGGCA
GTTGGTAGCATGCAAAGCATTGGCCAGAGACCGGTTCTAAAAGCTCCCAATCCCAAAAGGCAGAAATGTG
ACATCTGGGTGTCCTGTGCACCAAACCAACTTGCCTACCGCATACGGACTGGCGGCGCAAAAGACGTCAT
GCCCGACATTTGTTTAGATGATAACATACTCCTCTCGGGAAAGAATTCCAACCGAGGGATAAACATCGCT
GTTGTTAGTGCCGAAACCTGGAAGCTCGTTGAGACCAAAACATTTGACATGTATGAAGGAGATTTTTCCG
GCGCTATGGTTGAATTCCTTAACAAGATACCGAATGGGGCTCTCATTATGGTCGCCAGTCATGATGATGC
CTTTACCAAGTTGACTGAACCCGCAAAAAAAGCCTTCGAAGACTTCGGGAGCAAAGAAGTCCGGAACCTT
CGCTTCCGATCAGCTTGGGCCTTTTTGGCCATTAAAGGAACTAAAACACCCGACAACTTTGAAAAAGAAA
AGATCAACCACTCGGACGGAAGCAAGAACAGATATTCCGGTTGGCCGGCGGAAATTCAGATCGACGGATG
TCTCCCAAAAGCAAGGCCTTACCCATACGACGTCCCAGACTACGCTTAATCGAGCCTCTAGAACTATAGT
GAGTCGTATTACGTAGATCCAGACATGATAAGATACATTGATGAGTTTGGACAAACCACAACTAGAATGC
AGTGAAAAAAATGCTTTATTTGTGAAATTTGTGATGCTATTGCTTTATTTGTAACCATTATAAGCTGCAA
TAAACAAGTTAACAACAACAATTGCATTCATTTTATGTTTCAGGTTCAGGGGGAGGTGTGGGAGGTTTTT
TAATTCGCGGCCGCGGCGCCAATGCATTGGGCCCGGTACCCAGCTTTTGTTCCCTTTAGTGAGGGTTAAT
TGCGCGCTTGGCGTAATCATGGTCATAGCTGTTTCCTGTGTGAAATTGTTATCCGCTCACAATTCCACAC
AACATACGAGCCGGGAGCATAAAGTGTAAAGCCTGGGGTGCCTAATGAGTGAGCTAACTCACATTAATTG
CGTTGCGCTCACTGCCCGCTTTCCAGTCGGGAAACCTGTCGTGCCAGCTGCATTAATGAATCGGCCAACG
CGCGGGGAGAGGCGGTTTGCGTATTGGGCGCTCTTCCGCTTCCTCGCTCACTGACTCGCTGCGCTCGGTC
GTTCGGCTGCGGCGAGCGGTATCAGCTCACTCAAAGGCGGTAATACGGTTATCCACAGAATCAGGGGATA
ACGCAGGAAAGAACATGTGAGCAAAAGGCCAGCAAAAGGCCAGGAACCGTAAAAAGGCCGCGTTGCTGGC
GTTTTTCCATAGGCTCCGCCCCCCTGACGAGCATCACAAAAATCGACGCTCAAGTCAGAGGTGGCGAAAC
CCGACAGGACTATAAAGATACCAGGCGTTTCCCCCTGGAAGCTCCCTCGTGCGCTCTCCTGTTCCGACCC
TGCCGCTTACCGGATACCTGTCCGCCTTTCTCCCTTCGGGAAGCGTGGCGCTTTCTCATAGCTCACGCTG
TAGGTATCTCAGTTCGGTGTAGGTCGTTCGCTCCAAGCTGGGCTGTGTGCACGAACCCCCCGTTCAGCCC
GACCGCTGCGCCTTATCCGGTAACTATCGTCTTGAGTCCAACCCGGTAAGACACGACTTATCGCCACTGG
CAGCAGCCACTGGTAACAGGATTAGCAGAGCGAGGTATGTAGGCGGTGCTACAGAGTTCTTGAAGTGGTG
GCCTAACTACGGCTACACTAGAAGAACAGTATTTGGTATCTGCGCTCTGCTGAAGCCAGTTACCTTCGGA
AAAAGAGTTGGTAGCTCTTGATCCGGCAAACAAACCACCGCTGGTAGCGGTGGTTTTTTTGTTTGCAAGC
AGCAGATTACGCGCAGAAAAAAAGGATCTCAAGAAGATCCTTTGATCTTTTCTACGGGGTCTGACGCTCA
GTGGAACGAAAACTCACGTTAAGGGATTTTGGTCATGAGATTATCAAAAAGGATCTTCACCTAGATCCTT
TTAAATTAAAAATGAAGTTTTAAATCAATCTAAAGTATATATGAGTAAACTTGGTCTGACAGTTACCAAT
GCTTAATCAGTGAGGCACCTATCTCAGCGATCTGTCTATTTCGTTCATCCATAGTTGCCTGACTCCCCGT
CGTGTAGATAACTACGATACGGGAGGGCTTACCATCTGGCCCCAGTGCTGCAATGATACCGCGAGACCCA
CGCTCACCGGCTCCAGATTTATCAGCAATAAACCAGCCAGCCGGAAGGGCCGAGCGCAGAAGTGGTCCTG
CAACTTTATCCGCCTCCATCCAGTCTATTAATTGTTGCCGGGAAGCTAGAGTAAGTAGTTCGCCAGTTAA
TAGTTTGCGCAACGTTGTTGCCATTGCTACAGGCATCGTGGTGTCACGCTCGTCGTTTGGTATGGCTTCA
TTCAGCTCCGGTTCCCAACGATCAAGGCGAGTTACATGATCCCCCATGTTGTGCAAAAAAGCGGTTAGCT
CCTTCGGTCCTCCGATCGTTGTCAGAAGTAAGTTGGCCGCAGTGTTATCACTCATGGTTATGGCAGCACT
GCATAATTCTCTTACTGTCATGCCATCCGTAAGATGCTTTTCTGTGACTGGTGAGTACTCAACCAAGTCA
TTCTGAGAATAGTGTATGCGGCGACCGAGTTGCTCTTGCCCGGCGTCAATACGGGATAATACCGCGCCAC
ATAGCAGAACTTTAAAAGTGCTCATCATTGGAAAACGTTCTTCGGGGCGAAAACTCTCAAGGATCTTACC
GCTGTTGAGATCCAGTTCGATGTAACCCACTCGTGCACCCAACTGATCTTCAGCATCTTTTACTTTCACC
AGCGTTTCTGGGTGAGCAAAAACAGGAAGGCAAAATGCCGCAAAAAAGGGAATAAGGGCGACACGGAAAT
GTTGAATACTCATACTCTTCCTTTTTCAATATTATTGAAGCATTTATCAGGGTTATTGTCTCATGAGCGG
ATACATATTTGAATGTATTTAGAAAAATAAACAAATAGGGGTTCCGCGCACATTTCCCCGAAAAGTGCCA
CCTAAATTGTAAGCGTTAATATTTTGTTAAAATTCGCGTTAAATTTTTGTTAAATCAGCTCATTTTTTAA
CCAATAGGCCGAAATCGGCAAAATCCCTTATAAATCAAAAGAATAGACCGAGATAGGGT
[37 nt withheld, positions 3770-3806]
AAAGAACGTGGACTCCAACGTCAAAGG
[49 nt withheld, positions 3834-3882]
T
[91 nt withheld, positions 3884-3974]
G
[124 nt withheld, positions 3976-4099]
CCCATTCGCCATTCAGGCTGCGCAACTGTTGGGAAGGGCGATCGGTGCGGGCCTCTTCGCTATTACGCCA
GTCGACCGCCAATTCAATATGGCGTATATGGACTCATGCCAATTCAATATGGTGGATCTGGACCTGTGCC
AATTCAATATGGCGTATATGGACTCGTGCCAATTCAATATGGTGGATCTGGACCCCAGCCAATTCAATAT
GGCGGACTTGGCACCATGCCAATTCAATATGGCGGACCTGGCACTGTGCCAACTGGGGAGGGGTCTACTT
GGCACGGTGCCAAGTTTGAGGAGGGGTCTTGGCCCTGTGCCAAGTCCGCCATATTGAATTGGCATGGTGC
CAATAATGGCGGCCATATTGGCTATATGCCAGGATCAATATATAGGCAATATCCAATATGGCCCTATGCC
AATATGGCTATTGGCCAGGTTCAATACTATGTATTGGCCCTATGCCATATAGTATTCCATATATGGGTTT
TCCTATTGACGTAGATAGCCCCTCCCAATGGGCGGTCCCATATACCATATATGGGGCTTCCTAATACCGC
CCATAGCCACTCCCCCATTGACGTCAATGGTCTCTATATATGGTCTTTCCTATTGACGTCATATGGGCGG
TCCTATTGACGTATATGGCGCCTCCCCCATTGACGTCAATTACGGTAAATGGCCCGCCTGGCTCAATGCC
CATTGACGTCAATAGGAC
